Addgene plasmid #238522: pLII-proUBI10_CKA3-FLAG_termNOS _OLE-RED
Purpose: Plant expression of flag-tagged A. thaliana CK2alpha3; with OLE1-RED marker
Depositing lab: Michael Hothorn. Depositing organization: University of Geneva.
Backbone
  Vector backbone: pLII beta R 5-6
  Vector type: Plant Expression
Growth in bacteria
  Bacterial resistance: Spectinomycin, 50 μg/mL
  Growth temperature: 37°C
  Growth strain: DH5alpha
  Copy number: High Copy
Gene/Insert
  Gene/Insert name: AtCK2alpha3
  Species: A. thaliana (mustard weed)
  Entrez Gene: AT2G23080 (a.k.a. F21P24.14, F21P24_14)
  Tag / fusion protein: FLAG (C terminal on insert)
  Cloning method: Golden Gate
Terms and licenses: Academic/Nonprofit Terms; Industry Terms: Not Available to Industry
How to cite: pLII-proUBI10_CKA3-FLAG_termNOS _OLE-RED was a gift from Michael Hothorn (Addgene plasmid # 238522 ; http://n2t.net/addgene:238522 ; RRID:Addgene_238522)
