[The description below was written by a language model from this plasmid's Addgene catalogue record and pLannotate feature annotations shown in this document.]
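Description:
pLII-proUBI10_CKA3-FLAG_termNOS _OLE-RED is a 13.1 kb binary T-DNA plasmid for plant expression, assembled by Golden Gate cloning in the pLII beta R 5-6 backbone. It carries a high-copy ColE1/pUC-type origin (with the pBR322 bom region and a remnant of rop) for propagation in E. coli. The pVS1 oriV, RepA and StaA functions are typically used to replicate and stably maintain binary vectors in Agrobacterium. Bacterial selection is by spectinomycin through an aadA (SmR) gene, next to which lie fragments of a gentamicin resistance gene and a class 1 integron Pc promoter.

Between the nopaline-type right and left T-DNA border repeats lie two expression units. The first encodes Arabidopsis thaliana casein kinase 2 catalytic subunit alpha 3 (CKA3, AT2G23080) with a C-terminal FLAG epitope, followed by the NOS terminator and polyadenylation signal. The plasmid name indicates that a UBI10 (polyubiquitin 10) promoter drives this unit. The feature table does not annotate that promoter, although an unannotated stretch of about 2 kb sits upstream of the coding sequence. The second unit is the OLE-RED marker, an oleosin coding sequence fused in frame to TagRFP. The annotation software matched the oleosin to a Brassica napus protein, whereas the catalogue entry calls it OLE1. An adjacent Arabidopsis MSR4 fragment probably reflects genomic sequence flanking the oleosin gene, though the record does not say so. Oleosin–fluorescent protein fusions accumulate on seed oil bodies, so transformed seeds can be picked by red fluorescence. No herbicide or antibiotic plant selection marker is annotated within the T-DNA. The stated purpose is plant expression of FLAG-tagged CK2alpha3, and the tag allows detection or immunoprecipitation of the kinase.
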