Features (pLannotate 1.2.2; 18 found; start..end, strand, type, name):
     53..641     +  rep_origin     ori: high-copy-number ColE1/pMB1/pBR322/pUC origin of replication
    827..967     -  misc_feature   bom: basis of mobility region from pBR322
   1069..1108    -  CDS            rop (fragment): Rop protein, which maintains plasmids at low copy number; rop
   1311..1505    -  rep_origin     pVS1 oriV: origin of replication for the Pseudomonas plasmid pVS1 (Heeb et al., 2000)
   1571..2644    -  CDS            pVS1 RepA: replication protein from the Pseudomonas plasmid pVS1 (Heeb et al., 2000)
   3073..3702    -  CDS            pVS1 StaA: stability protein from the Pseudomonas plasmid pVS1 (Heeb et al., 2000)
   4262..4663    -  CDS            Y4CG_SINFN (fragment): Protein inferred from homology: Swiss-Prot protein existence level 3. From Sinorhizobium fredii (strain NBRC 101917 / NGR234).
   5003..5027    -  misc_feature   RB T-DNA repeat: right border repeat from nopaline C58 T-DNA
   7060..8058    +  CDS            CKA3: CSK23_ARATH - Experimental evidence at protein level: Swiss-Prot protein existence level 1. Casein kinases are operationally defined by their preferential utilization of acidic proteins such as caseins as substrates. The alpha chain contains the catalytic site. The tetrameric holoenzyme CK2 is composed of two alpha and two beta subunits (By similarity). Acts as circadian clock component that maintains the correct period length through phosphorylation of CCA1 (PubMed:21900482). From Arabidopsis thaliana (Mouse-ear cress).
   8143..8166    +  CDS            3xFLAG (fragment): three tandem FLAG® epitope tags
   8174..8426    +  terminator     NOS terminator: nopaline synthase terminator and poly(A) signal
   8781..9278    -  CDS            MSR4 (fragment): MSRA4_ARATH - Also known as PMSR, PMSR4. Experimental evidence at protein level: Swiss-Prot protein existence level 1. Catalyzes the reduction of methionine sulfoxide (MetSO) to methionine in proteins. Plays a protective role against oxidative stress by restoring activity to proteins that have been inactivated by methionine oxidation. Prevents the methionine sulfoxidation of the heat shock protein HSP21 and its subsequent inactivation. MSRA family specifically reduces the MetSO S-enantiomer. From Arabidopsis thaliana (Mouse-ear cress).
   9851..10567   +  CDS            OLEO2_BRANA: Experimental evidence at protein level: Swiss-Prot protein existence level 1. May have a structural role to stabilize the lipid body during desiccation of the seed by preventing coalescence of the oil. Probably interacts with both lipid and phospholipid moieties of lipid bodies. May also provide recognition signals for specific lipase anchorage in lipolysis during seedling growth. From Brassica napus (Rape).
  10568..11260   +  CDS            TagRFP: TagRFP is a basic (constitutively fluorescent) red fluorescent protein published in 2007, derived from Entacmaea quadricolor. It has very low acid sensitivity.
  11554..11578   -  misc_feature   LB T-DNA repeat: left border repeat from nopaline C58 T-DNA
  11956..12743   -  CDS            SmR (fragment): aminoglycoside adenylyltransferase (Murphy, 1985); aadA; confers resistance to spectinomycin and streptomycin
  12754..12810   -  CDS            GmR (fragment): gentamycin acetyltransferase; aacC1; confers resistance to gentamycin
  12986..13009   -  promoter       Pc promoter (fragment): intI1 (promoter lies within the coding sequence); class 1 integron promoter
>Addgene plasmid #238522 | pLII-proUBI10_CKA3-FLAG_termNOS _OLE-RED | addgene full sequence | sequence record 477277 | Addgene NGS Result
TGCCGTTCTTCCGATGAGCGTCAGACCCCGTAGAAAAGATCAAAGGATCTTCTTGAGATCCTTTTTTTCT
GCGCGTAATCTGCTGCTTGCAAACAAAAAAACCACCGCTACCAGCGGTGGTTTGTTTGCCGGATCAAGAG
CTACCAACTCTTTTTCCGAAGGTAACTGGCTTCAGCAGAGCGCAGATACCAAATACTGTCCTTCTAGTGT
AGCCGTAGTTAGGCCACCACTTCAAGAACTCTGTAGCACCGCCTACATACCTCGCTCTGCTAATCCTGTT
ACCAGTGGCTGCTGCCAGTGGCGATAAGTCGTGTCTTACCGGGTTGGACTCAAGACGATAGTTACCGGAT
AAGGCGCAGCGGTCGGGCTGAACGGGGGGTTCGTGCACACAGCCCAGCTTGGAGCGAACGACCTACACCG
AACTGAGATACCTACAGCGTGAGCTATGAGAAAGCGCCACGCTTCCCGAAGGGAGAAAGGCGGACAGGTA
TCCGGTAAGCGGCAGGGTCGGAACAGGAGAGCGCACGAGGGAGCTTCCAGGGGGAAACGCCTGGTATCTT
TATAGTCCTGTCGGGTTTCGCCACCTCTGACTTGAGCGTCGATTTTTGTGATGCTCGTCAGGGGGGCGGA
GCCTATGGAAAAACGCCAGCAACGCGGCCTTTTTACGGTTCCTGGCCTTTTGCTGGCCTTTTGCTCACAT
GTTCTTTCCTGCGTTATCCCCTGATTCTGTGGATAACCGTATTACCGCCTTTGAGTGAGCTGATACCGCT
CGCCGCAGCCGAACGACCGAGCGCAGCGAGTCAGTGAGCGAGGAAGCGGAAGAGCGCCTGATGCGGTATT
TTCTCCTTACGCATCTGTGCGGTATTTCACACCGCATATGGTGCACTCTCAGTACAATCTGCTCTGATGC
CGCATAGTTAAGCCAGTATACACTCCGCTATCGCTACGTGACTGGGTCATGGCTGCGCCCCGACACCCGC
CAACACCCGCTGACGCGCCCTGACGGGCTTGTCTGCTCCCGGCATCCGCTTACAGACAAGCTGTGACTGT
CTCCGGGAGCTGCATGTGTCAGAGGTTTTCACCGTCATCACCGAAACGCGCGAGGCAGGGTGCCTTGATG
TGGGCGCCGGCGGTCGAGTGGCGACGGCGCGGCTTGTCCGCGCCCTGGTAGATTGCCTGGCCGTAGGCCA
GCCATTTTTGAGCGGCCAGCGGCCGCGATAGGCCGACGCGAAGCGGCGGGGCGTAGGGAGCGCAGCGACC
GAAGGGTAGGCGCTTTTTGCAGCTCTTCGGCTGTGCGCTGGCCAGACAGTTATGCACAGGCCAGGCGGGT
TTTAAGAGTTTTAATAAGTTTTAAAGAGTTTTAGGCGGAAAAATCGCCTTTTTTCTCTTTTATATCAGTC
ACTTACATGTGTGACCGGTTCCCAATGTACGGCTTTGGGTTCCCAATGTACGGGTTCCGGTTCCCAATGT
ACGGCTTTGGGTTCCCAATGTACGTGCTATCCACAGGAAAGAGTCCTTTTCGACCTTTTTCCCCTGCTAG
GGCAATTTGCCCTAGCATCTGCTCCGTACATTAGGAACCGGCGGATGCTTCGCCCTCGATCAGGTTGCGG
TAGCGCATGACTAGGATCGGGCCAGCCTGCCCCGCCTCCTCCTTCAAATCGTACTCCGGCAGGTCATTTG
ACCCGATCAGCTTGCGCACGGTGAAACAGAACTTCTTGAACTCTCCGGCGCTGCCACTGCGTTCGTAGAT
CGTCTTGAACAACCATCTGGCTTCTGCCTTGCCTGCGGCGCGGCGTGCCAGGCGGTAGAGAAAACGGCCG
ATGCCGGGATCGATCAAAAAGTAATCGGGGTGAACCGTCAGCACGTCCGGGTTCTTGCCTTCTGTGATCT
CGCGGTACATCCAATCAGCTAGCTCGATCTCGATGTACTCCGGCCGCCCGGTTTCGCTCTTTACGATCTT
GTAGCGGCTAATCAAGGCTTCACCCTCGGATACCGTCACCAGGCGGCCGTTCTTGGCCTTCTTCGTACGC
TGCATGGCAACGTGCGTGGTGTTTAACCGAATGCAGGTTTCTACCAGGTCGTCTTTCTGCTTTCCGCCAT
CGGCTCGCCGGCAGAACTTGAGTACGTCCGCAACGTGTGGACGGAACACGCGGCCGGGCTTGTCTCCCTT
CCCTTCCCGGTATCGGTTCATGGATTCGGTTAGATGGGAAACCGCCATCAGTACCAGGTCGTAATCCCAC
ACACTGGCCATGCCGGCCGGCCCTGCGGAAACCTCTACGTGCCCGTCTGGAAGCTCGTAGCGGATCACCT
CGCCAGCTCGTCGGTCACGCTTCGACAGACGGAAAACGGCCACGTCCATGATGCTGCGACTATCGCGGGT
GCCCACGTCATAGAGCATCGGAACGAAAAAATCTGGTTGCTCGTCGCCCTTGGGCGGCTTCCTAATCGAC
GGCGCACCGGCTGCCGGCGGTTGCCGGGATTCTTTGCGGATTCGATCAGCGGCCGCTTGCCACGATTCAC
CGGGGCGTGCTTCTGCCTCGATGCGTTGCCGCTGGGCGGCCTGCGCGGCCTTCAACTTCTCCACCAGGTC
ATCACCCAGCGCCGCGCCGATTTGTACCGGGCCGGATGGTTTGCGACCGCTCACGCCGATTCCTCGGGCT
TGGGGGTTCCAGTGCCATTGCAGGGCCGGCAGGCAACCCAGCCGCTTACGCCTGGCCAACCGCCCGTTCC
TCCACACATGGGGCATTCCACGGCGTCGGTGCCTGGTTGTTCTTGATTTTCCATGCCGCCTCCTTTAGCC
GCTAAAATTCATCTACTCATTTATTCATTTGCTCATTTACTCTGGTAGCTGCGCGATGTATTCAGATAGC
AGCTCGGTAATGGTCTTGCCTTGGCGTACCGCGTACATCTTCAGCTTGGTGTGATCCTCCGCCGGCAACT
GAAAGTTGACCCGCTTCATGGCTGGCGTGTCTGCCAGGCTGGCCAACGTTGCAGCCTTGCTGCTGCGTGC
GCTCGGACGGCCGGCACTTAGCGTGTTTGTGCTTTTGCTCATTTTCTCTTTACCTCATTAACTCAAATGA
GTTTTGATTTAATTTCAGCGGCCAGCGCCTGGACCTCGCGGGCAGCGTCGCCCTCGGGTTCTGATTCAAG
AACGGTTGTGCCGGCGGCGGCAGTGCCTGGGTAGCTCACGCGCTGCGTGATACGGGACTCAAGAATGGGC
AGCTCGTACCCGGCCAGCGCCTCGGCAACCTCACCGCCGATGCGCGTGCCTTTGATCGCCCGCGACACGA
CAAAGGCCGCTTGTAGCCTTCCATCCGTGACCTCAATGCGCTGCTTAACCAGCTCCACCAGGTCGGCGGT
GGCCCATATGTCGTAAGGGCTTGGCTGCACCGGAATCAGCACGAAGTCGGCTGCCTTGATCGCGGACACA
GCCAAGTCCGCCGCCTGGGGCGCTCCGTCGATCACTACGAAGTCGCGCCGGCCGATGGCCTTCACGTCGC
GGTCAATCGTCGGGCGGTCGATGCCGACAACGGTTAGCGGTTGATCTTCCCGCACGGCCGCCCAATCGCG
GGCACTGCCCTGGGGATCGGAATCGACTAACAGAACATCGGCCCCGGCGAGTTGCAGGGCGCGGGCTAGA
TGGGTTGCGATGGTCGTCTTGCCTGACCCGCCTTTCTGGTTAAGTACAGCGATAACCTTCATGCGTTCCC
CTTGCGTATTTGTTTATTTACTCATCGCATCATATACGCAGCGACCGCATGACGCAAGCTGTTTTACTCA
AATACACATCACCTTTTTAGACGGCGGCGCTCGGTTTCTTCAGCGGCCAAGCTGGCCGGCCAGGCCGCCA
GCTTGGCATCAGACAAACCGGCCAGGATTTCATGCAGCCGCACGGTTGAGATGTGCGCGGGCGGCTCGAA
CACGTACCCGGCCGCGATCATCTCCGCCTCGATCTCTTCGGTAATGAAAAACGGTTCGTCCTGGCCGTCC
TGGTGCGGTTTCATGCTTGTTCCTCTTGGCGTTCATTCTCGGCGGCCGCCAGGGCGTCGGCCTCGGTCAA
TGCGTCCTCACGGAAGGCACCGCGCCGCCTGGCCTCGGTGGGCGTCACTTCCTCGCTGCGCTCAAGTGCG
CGGTACAGGGTCGAGCGATGCACGCCAAGCAGTGCAGCCGCCTCTTTCACGGTGCGGCCTTCCTGGTCGA
TCAGCTCGCGGGCGTGCGCGATCTGTGCCGGGGTGAGGGTAGGGCGGGGGCCAAACTTCACGCCTCGGGC
CTTGGCGGCCTCGCGCCCGCTCCGGGTGCGGTCGATGATTAGGGAACGCTCGAACTCGGCAATGCCGGCG
AACACGGTCAACACCATGCGGCCGGCCGGCGTGGTGGTGTCGGCCCACGGCTCTGCCAGGCTACGCAGGC
CCGCGCCGGCCTCCTGGATGCGCTCGGCAATGTCCAGTAGGTCGCGGGTGCTGCGGGCCAGGCGGTCTAG
CCTGGTCACTGTCACAACGTCGCCAGGGCGTAGGTGGTCAAGCATCCTGGCCAGCTCCGGGCGGTCGCGC
CTGGTGCCGGTGATCTTCTCGGAAAACAGCTTGGTGCAGCCGGCCGCGTGCAGTTCGGCCCGTTGGTTGG
TCAAGTCCTGGTCGTCGGTGCTGACGCGGGCATAGCCCAGCAGGCCAGCGGCGGCGCTCTTGTTCATGGC
GTAATGTCTCCGGTTCTAGTCGCAAGTATTCTACTTTATGCGACTAAAACACGCGACAAGAAAACGCCAG
GAAAAGGGCAGGGCGGCAGCCTGTCGCGTAACTTAGGACTTGTGCGACATGTCGTTTTCAGAAGAAGGCT
GCACTGAACGTCAGAAGCCGACTGCACTATAGCAGCGGAGGGGTTGGATCAAAGTACTTTGATCCCGAGG
GGAACCCTGTGGTTGGCATGCACATACAAATGGACGAACGGATAAACCTTTTCACGCCCTTTTAAATATC
CGATTATTCTAATAAACGCTCTTTTCTCTTAGGTTTACCCGCCAATATATCCTGTCAAACACTGATAGTT
TAAACCAGAGAAGACAACAGAGCGGAGTCTAGCTCAACAGAGCTTTTAACCCAAATTGGTACAATAGAAT
ACAACTTTAGATCATAATTCTCAAAAGAAAGAGATTCCTTAGCTATTCTATCTGCCACTCCATTTCCTTC
TCGGCTTGTATGCACAAGCATAAAATCCTCAAACTTGCTAAGTAGATACTTTATGTCTTGGATAATTGGA
TTGAGACTTGACAAGCATAACTTTCATGTAACCAAAGACACAAGTTGCTGAGAATCCACCTCAAAAATGA
TCTTCCTATAATTGAATCGGGATAATGACAGCACAGCCCATCTAAGAGCCTCCACTTCTACTTCCAGCAC
GCTTCTTACTTTTACCACAGCTCTTGCACCTAACCATAACACCTTCCCTGTATGATCGCGAAGCACCCAC
CCTAAGCCACATTTTAATCCTTCTGTTGGCCATGCCCCATCAAAGTTGCACTTAACCCAAGATTGTGGTG
GAGCTTCCCATGTTTCTCGTCTGTCCCGACGGTGTTGTGGTTGGTGCTTTCCTTACATTCTGAGCCTCTT
TCCTTCTAATCCACTCATCTGCATCTTCTTGTGTCCTTACTAATACCTCATTGGTTCCAAATTCCCTCCC
TTTAAGCACCAGCTCGTTTCTGTTCTTCCACAGCCTCCCAAGTATCCAAGGGACTAAAGCCTCCACATTC
TTCAGATCAGGATATTCTTGTTTAAGATGTTGAACTCTATGGAGGTTTGTATGAACTGATGATCTAGGAC
CGGATAAGTTCCCTTCTTCATAGCGAACTTATTCAAAGAATGTTTTGTGTATCATTCTTGTTACATTGTT
ATTAATGAAAAAATATTATTGGTCATTGGACTGAACACGAGTGTTAAATATGGACCAGGCCCCAAATAAG
ATCCATTGATATATGAATTAAATAACAAGAATAAATCGAGTCACCAAACCACTTGCCTTTTTTAACGAGA
CTTGTTCACCAACTTGATACAAAAGTCATTATCCTATGCAAATCAATAATCATACAAAAATATCCAATAA
CACTAAAAAATTAAAAGAAATGGATAATTTCACAATATGTTATACGATAAAGAAGTTACTTTTCCAAGAA
ATTCACTGATTTTATAAGCCCACTTGCATTAGATAAATGGCAAAAAAAAACAAAAAGGAAAAGAAATAAA
GCACGAAGAATTCTAGAAAATACGAAATACGCTTCAATGCAGTGGGACCCACGGTTCAATTATTGCCAAT
TTTCAGCTCCACCGTATATTTAAAAAATAAAACGATAATGCTAAAAAAATATAAATCGTAACGATCGTTA
AATCTCAACGGCTGGATCTTATGACGACCGTTAGAAATTGTGGTTGTCGACGAGTCAGTAATAAACGGCG
TCAAAGTGGTTGCAGCCGGCACACACGAGTCGTGTTTATCAACTCAAAGCACAAATACTTTTCCTCAACC
TAAAAATAAGGCAATTAGCCAAAAACAACTTTGCGTGTAAACAACGCTCAATACACGTGTCATTTTATTA
TTAGCTATTGCTTCACCGCCTTAGCTTTCTCGTGACCTAGTCGTCCTCGTCTTTTCTTCTTCTTCTTCTA
TAAAACAATACCCAAAGAGCTCTTCTTCTTCACAATTCAGATTTCAATTTCTCAAAATCTTAAAAACTTT
CTCTCAATTCTCTCTACCGTGATCAAGGTAAATTTCTGTGTTCCTTATTCTCTCAAAATCTTCGATTTTG
TTTTCGTTCGATCCCAATTTCGTATATGTTCTTTGGTTTAGATTCTGTTAATCTTAGATCGAATACGATT
TTCTGGGTTTGATCGTTAGATATCATCTTAATTCTCGATTAGGGTTTCATAGATATCATCCGATTTGTTC
AAATAATTTGAGTTTTGTCGAATAATTACTCTTCGATTTGTGATTTCTATCTAGATCTGGTGTTAGTTTC
TAGTTTGTGCGATCGAATTTGTCGATTAATCTGAGTTTTTCTGATTAACAGTCTGAACAATGTCGAAAGC
TAGGGTTTATACAGATGTTAACGTTGTTCGTCCTAAAGAGTATTGGGACTACGAGTCTCTCGTTGTTCAA
TGGGGTCATCAAGATGATTATGAGGTTGTGAGAAAAGTTGGTAGAGGAAAATACAGTGAAGTTTTCGAAG
GCAAAAACGTCAATACGAATGAGCGTTGCGTTATCAAGATCCTCAAACCCGTAAAAAAGAAGAAGATAAA
GAGAGAGATCAAAATACTTCAGAACCTATGTGGTGGACCAAATATTGTTAAGCTGTATGATATTGTTAGA
GATGAGCACTCCAAAACACCTAGCTTGGTATTTGAGTTTGTCAACAGTGTGGACTTTAAAGTATTGTATC
CAACATTGACTGATTACGATATCCGGTACTATATTTATGAGCTTCTGAAGGCATTGGATTTCTGTCACTC
TCAAGGAATAATGCATAGGGATGTTAAGCCTCATAATGTCATGATAGATCATCAGCTGCGTAAACTTCGT
CTGATAGATTGGGGCCTTGCTGAGTTTTACCATCCCGGAAAAGAGTATAATGTTCGCGTGGCCTCGAGAT
ACTTCAAGGGTCCCGAGCTTTTAGTTGATCTACAGGATTATGACTATTCTTTAGACATGTGGAGTCTTGG
TTGCATGTTTGCTGGCATGATATTCCGTAAGGAACCGTTCTTTTATGGCCATGATAATCATGATCAACTT
GTCAAAATTGCCAAGGTGTTGGGAACCAATGAGTTAGATCATTACCTAAACAAATATCAGCTAGATCTTG
ACCCTCAACTGGAAGCACTTGTTGGAAGGCATGTCCCCAAACCATGGTCCAAGTTTATCAACGCGGACAA
CCAACATTTGGTGTCACCTGAGGCAATTGATTTTCTCGATAAGCTTCTTCAGTATGATCATCAAGACAGA
TTAACCGCAAGAGAAGCCATGGATCATCCATACTTCGCTCAAGTTAAAGCCGCAGAGAGCAGCAGACTAC
GAACTCAGGGCACCGGTGGTTCGGGTTCTGGAGGAGGTGGATCTAAGGGAGATTACAAAGACCATGATGG
AGATTATAAGGATCACGATATCGACTACAAAGATGACGACGATAAATAAAATCGATCGTTCAAACATTTG
GCAATAAAGTTTCTTAAGATTGAATCCTGTTGCCGGTCTTGCGATGATTATCATATAATTTCTGTTGAAT
TACGTTAAGCATGTAATAATTAACATGTAATGCATGACGTTATTTATGAGATGGGTTTTTATGATTAGAG
TCCCGCAATTATACATTTAATACGCGATAGAAAACAAAATATAGCGCGCAAACTAGGATAAATTATCGCG
CGCGGTGTCATCTATGTTACTAGATCTGAGGTATGTAGGTATAGTAACATGAACAAGAACAGACTCAAGT
ACAAGATCGCATACGAAAATGGAAATGGCAATGTCACTTCCACATAATCAAACACGAATCCTCATATCAA
CAAGGCCTGAGATTCTAACTAGCTCATAACAACTTAGCCAATAGTTACTTGAGACTACCAAATGTATGTA
GAACTAAAGACTAAGGGACAGAGAGTTCGTCTAAACAGGTGAATCTAGTCGTTGTTATCTAATAAACAAT
TCAGCCCCAAATGCAGAACACACATAGAGCTCTCTATTGATTCAAATTACGATCTGATACTGATAACGTC
TAGATTTTTAGGGTTAAAGCAATCAATCACCTGACGATTCAAGGTGGTTGGATCATGACGATTCCAGAAA
ACATCAAGCAAGCTCTCAAAGCTACACTCTTTGGGATCATACTGAACTCTAACAACCTCGTTATGTCCCG
TAGTGCCAGTACAGACATCCTCGTAACTCGGATTGTGCACGATGCCATGGCTATACCCAACCTCGGTCTT
GGTCACACCAGGAACTCTCTGGTAAGCTAGCTCCACTCCCCAGAAACAACCGGCGCCAAATTGCGCGAAT
TGCTGACCTGATGACGGAACATCATCGTCGGGTCCTTGGGCGATTGCGGCGGAAGATGGGTCAGCTTGGG
CTTGAGGACGAGAGCCGAATCCGAGTCTGTTGAAAAGGTTGTTCATTGGGGATTTGTATACGGAGATTGG
TCGTCGAGAGGTTTGAGGGAAAGGACAAATGGGTTTGGCTCTGGAGAAAGAGAGTGCGGCTTTAGAGAGA
GAATTGAGAGGTTTAGAGAGAGATGCGGCGGCGATGAGCGTGCCGAGGAGAGACGACGAGGACCTGCATT
ATCAAAGCAGTGACGTGGTGAAATTTGGAACTTTTAAGAGGCAGATAGATTTATTATTTGTATCCATTTT
CTTCATTGTTCTAGAATGTCGCGGAACAAATTTTAAAACTAAATCCTAAATTTTTCTAATTTTGTTGCCA
ATAGTGGATATGTGGGCCGTATAGAAGGAATCTATTGAAGGCTCAAACCCATACTGACGAGCCCAAAGGT
TCGTTTTGCGTTTTATGTTTCGGTTCGATGCCAACGCCACATTCTGAGCTAGGCAAAAAACAAACGTGTC
TTTGAATAGACTCCTCTCGTTAACACATGCAGCGGCTGCATGGTGACGCCATTAACACGTGGCCTACAAT
TGCATGATGTCTCCATTGACACGTGACTTCTCGTCTCCTTTCTTAATATATCTAACAAACACTCCTACCT
CTTCCAAAATATATACACATCTTTTTGATCAATCTCTCATTCAAAATCTCATTCTCTCTAGTAAACAAGA
ACAAAAAAATGGCGGATACAGCTAGAGGAACCCATCACGATATCATCGGCAGGGACCAGTACCCGATGAT
GGGCCGTGACCGTGACCAGTACCAGATGTCCGGACGAGGATCTGACTACTCCAAGTCTAGGCAGATTGCT
AAAGCTGCAACTGCTGTCACAGCTGGTGGTTCCCTCCTTGTTCTCTCCAGCCTTACCCTTGTTGGAACTG
TCATAGCTTTGACTGTTGCAACACCTCTGCTCGTTATCTTCAGCCCAATCCTTGTCCCGGCTCTCATCAC
AGTTGCACTCCTCATCACCGGTTTTCTTTCCTCTGGAGGGTTTGGCATTGCCGCTATAACCGTTTTCTCT
TGGATTTACAAGTAAGCACACATTTATCATCTTACTTCATAATTTTGTGCAATATGTGCATGCATGTGTT
GAGCCAGTAGCTTTGGATCAATTTTTTTGGTCGAATAACAAATGTAACAATAAGAAATTGCAAATTCTAG
GGAACATTTGGTTAACTAAATACGAAATTTGACCTAGCTAGCTTGAATGTGTCTGTGTATATCATCTATA
TAGGTAAAATGCTTGGTATGATACCTATTGATTGTGAATAGGTACGCAACGGGAGAGCACCCACAGGGAT
CAGACAAGTTGGACAGTGCAAGGATGAAGTTGGGAAGCAAAGCTCAGGATCTGAAAGACAGAGCTCAGTA
CTACGGACAGCAACATACTGGTGGGGAACATGACCGTGACCGTACTCGTGGTGGCCAGCACACTACTATG
AGCGAGCTGATTAAGGAGAACATGCACATGAAGCTGTACATGGAGGGCACCGTGAACAACCACCACTTCA
AGTGCACATCCGAGGGCGAAGGCAAGCCCTACGAGGGCACCCAGACCATGAGAATCAAGGTGGTCGAGGG
CGGCCCTCTCCCCTTCGCCTTCGACATCCTGGCTACCAGCTTCATGTACGGCAGCAGAACCTTCATCAAC
CACACCCAGGGCATCCCCGACTTCTTTAAGCAGTCCTTCCCTGAGGGCTTCACATGGGAGAGAGTCACCA
CATACGAGGACGGAGGTGTGCTGACCGCTACTCAGGACACCAGCCTCCAGGACGGCTGCCTCATCTACAA
CGTCAAGATCAGAGGGGTGAACTTCCCATCCAACGGCCCTGTGATGCAGAAGAAAACACTCGGCTGGGAA
GCCAACACCGAGATGCTGTATCCAGCTGACGGAGGACTGGAAGGCAGAAGCGACATGGCCCTGAAGCTCG
TGGGCGGGGGCCACCTGATCTGCAACTTCAAGACCACATACAGATCCAAGAAACCCGCTAAGAACCTCAA
GATGCCCGGCGTCTACTATGTGGACCACAGACTGGAAAGAATCAAGGAGGCCGACAAAGAAACCTACGTC
GAGCAGCACGAGGTGGCTGTGGCCAGATACTGCGACCTCCCTAGCAAACTGGGGCACAAGTGATTAGAGT
TTTTCAGATCCGCGTTTGTGTTTTCTGGGTTTCTCACTTAAGCGTCTGCGTTTTACTTTTGTATTGGGTT
TGGCGTTTAGTAGTTTGCGGTAGCGTTCTTGTTATGTGTAATTACGCTTTTTCTTCTTGCTTCAGCAGTT
TCGGTTGAAATATAAATCGAATCAAGTTTCACTTTATCAGCGTTGTTTTAAATTTTGGCATTAAATTGGT
GAAAATTGCTTCAATTTTGTATCTAAATAGAAGTGTCCTCATTGTCTTCCGTAATCCGTCTAAGCGTCAA
TTTGTTTACACCACAATATATCCTGCCACCAGCCAGCCAACAGCTCCCCGACCGGCAGCTCGGCACAAAA
TCACCACTCGATACAGGCAGCCCATCAGTCCGGGACGGCGTCAGCGGGAGAGCCGTTGTAAGGCGGCAGA
CTTTGCTCATGTTACCGGCAGAAGATCCTTTGATCTTTTCTACGGGGTCTGACGCTCAGTGGAACGAAAA
CTCACGTTAAGGGATTTTGGTCATGCATGATATATCTCCCAATTTGTGTAGGGCTTATTATGCACGCTTA
AAAATAATAAAAGCAGACTTGACCTGATAGTTTGGCTGTGAGCAATTATGTGCTTAGTGCATCTAACGCT
TGAGTTAAGCCGCGCCGCGAAGCGGCGTCGGCTTGAACGAATTTCTAGCTAGACATTATTTGCCGACTAC
CTTGGTGATCTCGCCTTTCACGTAGTGGACAAATTCTTCCAACTGATCTGCGCGCGAGGCCAAGCGATCT
TCTTCTTGTCCAAGATAAGCCTGTCTAGCTTCAAGTATGACGGGCTGATACTGGGCCGGCAGGCGCTCCA
TTGCCCAGTCGGCAGCGACATCCTTCGGCGCGATTTTGCCGGTTACTGCGCTGTACCAAATGCGGGACAA
CGTAAGCACTACATTTCGCTCATCGCCAGCCCAGTCGGGCGGCGAGTTCCATAGCGTTAAGGTTTCATTT
AGCGCCTCAAATAGATCCTGTTCAGGAACCGGATCAAAGAGTTCCTCCGCCGCTGGACCTACCAAGGCAA
CGCTATGTTCTCTTGCTTTTGTCAGCAAGATAGCCAGATCAATGTCGATCGTGGCTGGCTCGAAGATACC
TGCAAGAATGTCATTGCGCTGCCATTCTCCAAATTGCAGTTCGCGCTTAGCTGGATAACGCCACGGAATG
ATGTCGTCGTGCACAACAATGGTGACTTCTACAGCGCGGAGAATCTCGCTCTCTCCAGGGGAAGCCGAAG
TTTCCAAAAGGTCGTTGATCAAAGCTCGCCGCGTTGTTTCATCAAGCCTTACGGTCACCGTAACCAGCAA
ATCAATATCACTGTGTGGCTTCAGGCCGCCATCCACTGCGGAGCCGTACAAATGTACGGCCAGCAACGTC
GGTTCGAGATGGCGCTCGATGACGCCAACTACCTCTGATAGTTGAGTCGATACTTCGGCGATCACCGCTT
CCCCCATGATGTTTAACTTTGTTTTAGGGCGACTGCCCTGCTGCGTAACATCGTTGCTGCTCCATAACAT
CAAACATCGACCCACGGCGTAACGCGCTTGCTGCTTGGATGCCCGAGGCATAGACTGTACCCCAAAAAAA
CAGTCATAACAAGCCATGAAAACCGCCACTGCGCCGTTACCACCGCTGCGTTCGGTCAAGGTTCTGGACC
AGTTGCGTGAGCGCATACGCTACTTGCATTACAGCTTACGAACCGAACAGGCTTATGTCCACTGGGTTCG
TGCCCGAATTGATCACAGGCAGCAACGCTCTGTCATCGTTACAATCAACATGCTACCCTCCGCGAGATCA
TCCGTGTTTCAAACCCGGCAGCTTAGT
